>Addgene plasmid #20903 | pCS2-FLAG-hEcto/Tif1g-CAmut | depositor partial sequence | sequence record 9750 | Author sequence
GGATCCATCGATTCGAATTCAAGGCGTTTAGTGAACCGTCAGAATTGATCTACCATGGACTACAAAGACG
ATGACGACAAGCTTGCGGCCGCGAATTCATCGATAGATCCGCCTCTCACCGCGGTGCTGGTGGAGGAGGA
GGAGGAGGAAGGCGGCAGGGCCGGCGCTGAGGGCGGCGCGGCCGGGCCCGAC
