>Addgene plasmid #20903 | pCS2-FLAG-hEcto/Tif1g-CAmut | addgene partial sequence | sequence record 26690 | 20903 with SP6
TTTTTNAGGATCCATCGATTCGAATTCAAGGCGATTTAGTGAACCGTCAGAATTGATCTACCATGGACTA
CAAAGACGATGACGACAAGCTTGCGGCCGCGAATTCATCGATAGATCCNCCTCTCACCGCGGTGCTGGTG
NAGGAGGAAGAGGAGGAATGCGGCAGGGCCGGCGCTGANGGCGGCGCGGCCGGGCCCGACGACGGGGGGG
TGGCCNCTGCCTCCTNAGGCTCGGNCCAAGNTGCTTCATCTCCTGNNGCCTCAGTGGGACNTGGANTTNC
CGGGNGNGCAATATCAACGCCNGNTNCAACTCCAGCCTCANGTCCCGCTANNGGTNCCTNNGGAAGGNCN
NACTNCTTGGACNCGTCCAAGCCTTGAATNCTGNGACACGAACTNTAGATGGTCCCAGACNNAACCTNGA
AAANCGAGTGTGGAAGGCGGAAGCCCCAACNTGCTGCCCTGGATTCNNNCCTTCNTGCCTNNCCTGNCCT
GANCCGAACCNGNAANNCCCNACCTACANTCGTGCTCTTCCCTGGGGGGAANATAACGGNGAGNTTCAAC
AAGTTGGTNTAATACATGTGACCTCTTNAGCCTCTCNANAATNCNNNATNNAANNAACCTTGTGTGAAAA
TTNNNTTTTTNAAAAANNNATTTNTGAACTCTCCNACAAGTCTGGAATAAAAAATANAACACGGNGTNCT
NTTANCTGTTTAAAANATCAAATGNAATNGTCNTTTTGTTAAAANGGGANAANGNGNTGTAAAAATGGNA
TTTCTCC
