>Addgene plasmid #20903 | pCS2-FLAG-hEcto/Tif1g-CAmut | addgene partial sequence | sequence record 26691 | 20903 with CMV-F
CCATTCTGCCTGGGGACGTCGGAGCAAGCTTGATTTAGGTGACACTATAGAATACAAGCTACTTGTTCTT
TTTGCAGGATCCCATCGATTCGAATTCAAGGCGTTTAGTGAACCGTCAGAATTGATCTACCATGGACTAC
AAAGACGATGACGACAAGCTTGCGGCCGCGAATTCATCGATAGATCCGCCTCTCACCGCGGTGCTGGTGG
AGGAGGAGGAGGAGGAAGGCGGCAGGGCCGGCGCTGAGGGCGGCGCGGCCGGGCCCGACGACGGGGGGGT
GGCCGCGGCCTCCTCGGGCTCGGCCCAGGCTGCTTCATCTCCTGCGGCCTCAGTGGGCACTGGAGTTGCC
GGGGGCGCAGTATCGACGCCGGCTCCAGCTCCAGCCTCGGCTCCCGCTCCGGGTCCCTCGGCAGGGCCGC
CTCCTGGACCGCCAGCCTCGCTCCTGGACACGGCCGCAGTGGCCCAGCAGAGCTTGCAGAGCCGGCGTGA
GGCGGAGCCCAAGCTGCTGCCCTGTCTTCACTCCTTCTGCCTGCGCTGCCTGCCCGAGCCGGAGCGCCAG
CTCAGCGTGCCCATCCCGGGGGGCAGCAACGGCGACATCCAGCAAGTTGGTGTAATACGGTGCCCAGTAT
GCCGCCNAGAATGCAGACAGATAGACCTTGTGGANAATTATTTTGTGAAAGACACATCTGAAGCTCCTAG
CAGTTCTGATGAAAAATC
