[The description below was written by a language model from this plasmid's Addgene catalogue record.]
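Description:
pCS2-FLAG-hEcto/Tif1g-CAmut is a mammalian expression plasmid built on the pCS2 backbone (about 4.8 kb without insert) and carrying a roughly 3.7 kb human cDNA for Ectodermin, also known as TIF1gamma or TRIM33. It is maintained in E. coli as a high-copy plasmid under ampicillin selection. The record does not list the promoter or other regulatory elements. pCS2-family vectors generally drive expression from a CMV-derived promoter and include an SP6 promoter upstream of the insert for in vitro transcription, which is consistent with SP6 and T3 being listed as the flanking sequencing primers. No feature table is provided to confirm these parts.

The encoded protein carries an N-terminal FLAG epitope for detection and immunoprecipitation. It lacks the first 37 amino acids of the native sequence. Its defining feature is a double point mutation changing cysteines 125 and 128 to alanine within the RING finger, the domain that normally confers E3 ubiquitin ligase activity on TRIM-family proteins. The mutagenesis also introduced a diagnostic SfiI site spanning the altered codons, which distinguishes the mutant from the wild-type construct by restriction digest. The insert was subcloned as a fragment from an earlier pFLAG-CMV2 construct, and the StuI and SnaBI sites used in pCS2 were destroyed during cloning.

The associated publication characterises Ectodermin as a Smad4 ubiquitin ligase involved in germ-layer specification and control of cell growth. In that context the construct most plausibly serves as a RING-mutant, presumably ligase-deficient control alongside wild-type Ectodermin in overexpression experiments.
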