Addgene plasmid #20903: pCS2-FLAG-hEcto/Tif1g-CAmut
Depositing lab: Stefano Piccolo. Depositing organization: University of Padua. Publication: Germ-layer specification and control of cell growth by Ectodermin, a Smad4 ubiquitin ligase. Dupont S, Zacchigna L, Cordenonsi M, Soligo S, Adorno M, Rugge M, Piccolo S. Cell. 2005 Apr 8. 121(1):87-99. 10.1016/j.cell.2005.01.033 PubMed 15820681.
Backbone
  Vector backbone: pCS2
  Backbone size w/o insert (bp): 4800
  Vector type: Mammalian Expression
Growth in bacteria
  Bacterial resistance: Ampicillin, 100 μg/mL
  Growth temperature: 37°C
  Growth strain: DH5alpha
  Copy number: High Copy
Gene/Insert
  Gene/Insert name: Ectodermin (alt names: Tif1gamma; Transcriptional Intermediary Factor 1 gamma; TRIM33)
  Species: H. sapiens (human)
  Insert size (bp): 3700
  Mutation: Point mutagenesis of C125 and C128 to Alanine (RING finger mutant). Bears an additional SfiI restriction site across the mutated Cysteines. N-terminal deletion of 37 aminoacids; Ectodermin protein sequence starts with PPLTAVLE...
  Entrez Gene: TRIM33 (a.k.a. ECTO, PTC7, RFG7, TF1G, TIF1G, TIF1GAMMA, TIFGAMMA)
  Tag / fusion protein: FLAG (N terminal on insert)
  Cloning method: Restriction Enzyme; 5′ cloning site StuI (destroyed during cloning); 3′ cloning site SnaBI (destroyed during cloning)
  Sequencing primers: 5′ SP6; 3′ T3
Resource information
  A portion of this plasmid was derived from a plasmid made by: Subcloning of a SacI-BamHI fragment from the original pFLAG-CMV2 construct by Dr. F.J. Rauscher III
Terms and licenses: Academic/Nonprofit Terms; Industry Terms: Not Available to Industry
How to cite: pCS2-FLAG-hEcto/Tif1g-CAmut was a gift from Stefano Piccolo (Addgene plasmid # 20903 ; http://n2t.net/addgene:20903 ; RRID:Addgene_20903)
